Addgene plasmid #166187: pDONR221-MARK4(v3)
Purpose: Gateway entry vector for N. furzeri MARK4
Depositing lab: Daniel Jarosz. Depositing organization: Stanford University. Publication: Tissue-specific landscape of protein aggregation and quality control in an aging vertebrate. Chen YR, Harel I, Singh PP, Ziv I, Moses E, Goshtchevsky U, Machado BE, Brunet A, Jarosz DF. Dev Cell. 2024 Jul 22;59(14):1892-1911.e13. doi: 10.1016/j.devcel.2024.04.014. Epub 2024 May 28. PubMed 38810654.
Backbone
  Vector backbone: pDONR221
  Vector type: Gateway Entry Vector
Growth in bacteria
  Bacterial resistance: Kanamycin, 50 μg/mL
  Growth temperature: 37°C
  Growth strain: DH5alpha
  Copy number: High Copy
Gene/Insert
  Gene/Insert name: MARK4(v3)
  Species: N. furzeri
  Insert size (bp): 2094
  Cloning method: Gateway Cloning
Terms and licenses: Academic/Nonprofit Terms; Industry Terms: Not Available to Industry
Depositor comments: Stopless entry clone. Please visit https://doi.org/10.1101/2022.02.26.482120 for bioRxiv preprint. Also see Harel and Chen et al. 2024 (https://doi.org/10.1016/j.celrep.2023.112787)
How to cite: pDONR221-MARK4(v3) was a gift from Daniel Jarosz (Addgene plasmid # 166187 ; http://n2t.net/addgene:166187 ; RRID:Addgene_166187)
