[The description below was written by a language model from this plasmid's Addgene catalogue record and pLannotate feature annotations shown in this document.]
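Description:
pDONR221-MARK4(v3) is a Gateway entry clone built on the pDONR221 backbone and carrying the coding sequence of MARK4 from the African turquoise killifish, Nothobranchius furzeri. It is a bacterial cloning plasmid of about 4.7 kb, maintained at high copy in E. coli through a ColE1/pUC-type origin and selected with kanamycin via an aminoglycoside phosphotransferase (KanR) gene. The rrnB T1 and T2 terminators in the backbone shield the cloning region from read-through transcription. The short lacZα and lacI matches in the annotation are only fragments and are not functional units.

The insert, recorded as 2,094 bp, lies between attL1 and attL2, the recombination sites that result from a BP reaction and that allow directional transfer of the open reading frame into any attR-containing destination vector by LR Clonase. The annotation software identifies the insert by similarity to mouse Mark4, a serine/threonine kinase that phosphorylates tau and other microtubule-associated proteins and influences microtubule organisation. That label reflects homology only, since the catalogued species is the killifish. The annotated match spans slightly more sequence than the stated insert size, and the record does not explain this difference or what the "v3" designation refers to.

The depositor describes the plasmid as a stopless entry clone, so the open reading frame lacks a stop codon and can be fused in frame to C-terminal tags or reporters supplied by the destination vector. The entry vector has no promoter intended for expressing the insert. The backbone T7 promoter sits outside attL2 and points into the antisense end of the gene. The plasmid therefore serves as a shuttle source for making MARK4 expression constructs, and it was deposited alongside work on protein aggregation and quality control in an aging vertebrate.
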