Features (pLannotate 1.2.2; 10 found; start..end, strand, type, name):
     26..62      +  CDS            lacZα (fragment): LacZα fragment of β-galactosidase; lacZ fragment
    109..152     -  terminator     rrnB T1 terminator: Escherichia coli rrnB; transcription terminator T1 from the E. coli rrnB gene
    284..311     +  terminator     rrnB T2 terminator: transcription terminator T2 from the E. coli rrnB gene
    366..458     -  CDS            lacI (fragment): lac repressor; lacI; The lac repressor binds to the lac operator to inhibit transcription in E. coli. This inhibition can be relieved by adding lactose or isopropyl-β-D-thiogalactopyranoside (IPTG).
    641..1229    -  rep_origin     ori: high-copy-number ColE1/pMB1/pBR322/pUC origin of replication
   1376..2185    -  CDS            KanR: aminoglycoside phosphotransferase; aph(3')-Ia; confers resistance to kanamycin in bacteria or G418 (Geneticin®) in eukaryotes
   2319..2337    +  promoter       T7 promoter: promoter for bacteriophage T7 RNA polymerase
   2355..2454    +  protein_bind   attL2: mutant version of attL; recombination site for the Gateway® LR reaction LR Clonase™
   2456..4609    -  CDS            Mark4: MARK4_MOUSE - Also known as Kiaa1860. Experimental evidence at protein level: Swiss-Prot protein existence level 1. Serine/threonine-protein kinase (By similarity). Phosphorylates the microtubule-associated protein MAPT/TAU (By similarity). Also phosphorylates the microtubule-associated proteins MAP2 and MAP4 (By similarity). Involved in regulation of the microtubule network, causing reorganization of microtubules into bundles (By similarity). Required for the initiation of axoneme extension during cilium assembly (By similarity). Regulates the centrosomal location of ODF2 and phosphorylates O
   4627..10      -  protein_bind   attL1 (across the origin): mutant version of attL; recombination site for the Gateway® LR reaction LR Clonase™
>Addgene plasmid #166187 | pDONR221-MARK4(v3) | addgene full sequence | sequence record 330247 | Addgene NGS Result
TCATTATTTGGGGCCCGAGCTTAAGACTGGCCGTCGTTTTACAACGTCGTGACTGGGAAAACATCCATGC
TAGCGTTAACGCGAGAGTAGGGAACTGCCAGGCATCAAATAAAACGAAAGGCTCAGTCGGAAGACTGGGC
CTTTCGTTTTATCTGTTGTTTGTCGGTGAACGCTCTCCTGAGTAGGACAAATCCGCCGGGAGCGGATTTG
AACGTTGTGAAGCAACGGCCCGGAGGGTGGCGGGCAGGACGCCCGCCATAAACTGCCAGGCATCAAACTA
AGCAGAAGGCCATCCTGACGGATGGCCTTTTTGCGTTTCTACAAACTCTTCCTGGCTAGCGGTACGCGTA
TTAATTGCGTTGCGCTCACTGCCCGCTTTCCAGTCGGGAAACCTGTCGTGCCAGCTGCATTAATGAATCG
GCCAACGCGCGGGGAGAGGCGGTTTGCGTATTGGGCGCTCTTCCGCTTCCTCGCTCACTGACTCGCTGCG
CTCGGTCGTTCGGCTGCGGCGAGCGGTATCAGCTCACTCAAAGGCGGTAATACGGTTATCCACAGAATCA
GGGGATAACGCAGGAAAGAACATGTGAGCAAAAGGCCAGCAAAAGGCCAGGAACCGTAAAAAGGCCGCGT
TGCTGGCGTTTTTCCATAGGCTCCGCCCCCCTGACGAGCATCACAAAAATCGACGCTCAAGTCAGAGGTG
GCGAAACCCGACAGGACTATAAAGATACCAGGCGTTTCCCCCTGGAAGCTCCCTCGTGCGCTCTCCTGTT
CCGACCCTGCCGCTTACCGGATACCTGTCCGCCTTTCTCCCTTCGGGAAGCGTGGCGCTTTCTCATAGCT
CACGCTGTAGGTATCTCAGTTCGGTGTAGGTCGTTCGCTCCAAGCTGGGCTGTGTGCACGAACCCCCCGT
TCAGCCCGACCGCTGCGCCTTATCCGGTAACTATCGTCTTGAGTCCAACCCGGTAAGACACGACTTATCG
CCACTGGCAGCAGCCACTGGTAACAGGATTAGCAGAGCGAGGTATGTAGGCGGTGCTACAGAGTTCTTGA
AGTGGTGGCCTAACTACGGCTACACTAGAAGAACAGTATTTGGTATCTGCGCTCTGCTGAAGCCAGTTAC
CTTCGGAAAAAGAGTTGGTAGCTCTTGATCCGGCAAACAAACCACCGCTGGTAGCGGTGGTTTTTTTGTT
TGCAAGCAGCAGATTACGCGCAGAAAAAAAGGATCTCAAGAAGATCCTTTGATCTTTTCTACGGGGTCTG
ACGCTCAGTGGAACGACGCGTAACTCACGTTAAGGGATTTTGGTCATGAGCTTGCGCCGTCCCGTCAAGT
CAGCGTAATGCTCTGCCAGTGTTACAACCAATTAACCAATTCTGATTAGAAAAACTCATCGAGCATCAAA
TGAAACTGCAATTTATTCATATCAGGATTATCAATACCATATTTTTGAAAAAGCCGTTTCTGTAATGAAG
GAGAAAACTCACCGAGGCAGTTCCATAGGATGGCAAGATCCTGGTATCGGTCTGCGATTCCGACTCGTCC
AACATCAATACAACCTATTAATTTCCCCTCGTCAAAAATAAGGTTATCAAGTGAGAAATCACCATGAGTG
ACGACTGAATCCGGTGAGAATGGCAAAAGTTTATGCATTTCTTTCCAGACTTGTTCAACAGGCCAGCCAT
TACGCTCGTCATCAAAATCACTCGCATCAACCAAACCGTTATTCATTCGTGATTGCGCCTGAGCGAGACG
AAATACGCGATCGCTGTTAAAAGGACAATTACAAACAGGAATCGAATGCAACCGGCGCAGGAACACTGCC
AGCGCATCAACAATATTTTCACCTGAATCAGGATATTCTTCTAATACCTGGAATGCTGTTTTTCCGGGGA
TCGCAGTGGTGAGTAACCATGCATCATCAGGAGTACGGATAAAATGCTTGATGGTCGGAAGAGGCATAAA
TTCCGTCAGCCAGTTTAGTCTGACCATCTCATCTGTAACATCATTGGCAACGCTACCTTTGCCATGTTTC
AGAAACAACTCTGGCGCATCGGGCTTCCCATACAAGCGATAGATTGTCGCACCTGATTGCCCGACATTAT
CGCGAGCCCATTTATACCCATATAAATCAGCATCCATGTTGGAATTTAATCGCGGCCTCGACGTTTCCCG
TTGAATATGGCTCATAACACCCCTTGTATTACTGTTTATGTAAGCAGACAGTTTTATTGTTCATGATGAT
ATATTTTTATCTTGTGCAATGTAACATCAGAGATTTTGAGACACGGGCCAGAGCTGCCAGGAAACAGCTA
TGACCATGTAATACGACTCACTATAGGGGATATCAGCTGGATGGCAAATAATGATTTTATTTTGACTGAT
AGTGACCTGTTCGTTGCAACAAATTGATAAGCAATGCTTTCTTATAATGCCAACTTTGTACAAGAAAGCT
GGGTCAAGTTCAAGGTCTTTAGAGATCTGGGTGGCAATGTCCCGAAAAGCTAGCGGTGCCCCCCAGAGTC
GCGTGTAGCGCACCCCGTTAGAAGTGTCGGAGGTGCCCGTGGAGAGATGGCACACCTCGGCCTCAAAAGC
CACACGGCCCCCTGCCATGCCATGGGTGCAAGAGAGCAGAAAGGGGCCAGAATGGTGGACCTGGCAGCCA
CATCCGAGTGCTGCCTCCCGCAGAGCCAGAACAACCTCCGCAGGGTCCCGCCGCCCACCGCCTCTCAGAT
TCCAGCCACGTCCGATGGCCCGGGGCTCGGACGCTTTTTGATACCCAGGTAGATGGCAACTTGTGACCGC
AAGTCTCCTGATTCCCTCAGATTCATTTGTGACCTAACTGTTTTTGATCCTTGTGGAAGAGTACAACCCG
AGACTGATTTGTTTGAGCCTTGGCGCTTGGACGGGTCTAGGTTGACCCTGCGAGTGAGTTTTGAGGTCAG
CTTGGTGAAGAGGTTGGAGGTTGCCCTGGTGCGAGCATGGGGCAACGGGCTGGCTTCATGGTGGGACAGG
GTGGGTGATGTGGGTGGGGCAGAGTAGACGGGAGGACCACGGTCTCTCAGCTGTCCCCCATGGAAGGTGC
TGCGGATGGTGGACCCTCGGGTCAAACGGCACCGGTCCGAAGAGGACGAGGAGGAAGCTGCTCCAGCTCC
AGAGATGCTGAGCGTGGAGGGAGAAGCTGCAGGCAGGCGGTGACCCAGAGAGCTGTTTTCTTTGCCATTC
TGCAGGAGTGAGTGTCTGTCAGCGCCCGAGCGGTCCGTGCACACGTAGGTGTTCCGGCGTGTCATGGTGC
TCCCAGGGATGTTATTAGAAGTCGCTGTGCCGTCGCTGCCTGTGGTAGGTGGAGGCACTGCGCTGGGTCT
TGCTATGCGAAGAGGAGGTGGAGGAGGAGGAGGAGCCAGTGGCTGAGGAGTGTTTGTTGGTCCCGTTAGT
GATCGGGCTGGGTCGTACCCTCGCCAAGGACAGGCTACTAGCAGAGCGGGCATCACTGCTCTCATCGCCT
TTTCGGCCCAGGAGCAAATATGTGGCGGTGACCTCGTTGTATTTCTGATTGAGCAGAGAGTCTTTGATTT
CCTCGGGGGTGAAGCCCATCCCGACCATCACCTCTATGCGAGCCGGATCACTGTAGTCCTCCACAGGCTC
TATGTGGGGCTTCAGGTCGTCACCCTCGTACCCTGTGTTTATCCATTTGTCCTTCATGACTTGCTCCAGC
GTGCAGCGCTTGGCTGGATTGAGCACCAGGAATCGGCGAAGGATTCCCTCACAGTCAGTTGACATGTAGA
AGGGCACTCGGTACTTTCCTCTCAGCACACGCTCCCTCAGCTCCTTGAGGTTCTGTCCATCAAAAGGCAG
CGAGCCGCTGACCAGAGTGTAGAGGATGACTCCCAGACTCCAGACATCCACCTCGGGCCCATCATACTTC
TTCCCCTGGAAGAGCTCGGGGGCAGCGTAGGGCGGCGAGCCACAGAACGTGTCCAGCTTGTTTCCCAGAG
TGAACTCATTGCTGAAGCCAAAATCAGCTATCTTGATGTTAGCGTCGGCATCCAGCAGAAGGTTCTCCGC
CTTCAGATCTCGGTGGACTATGTTCTTGGTGTGGCAGTAGTGGACAGCAGAGACGATCTGACGAAATTTG
GCTCTGGCTTCAACCTCCTTCATTCTCCCATGAGACACGAGGTAGTCAAACACTTCCCCTCCACTGGCAT
ACTCCATGACCAGGTAAAGGGTCTTATCCGTCTCAATCACCTCAAACAGCTTCACTATGTTAGGGTGATT
TAGGCCCTTCATTATTCGCACCTCACGGAAAAGCTTTTGTAGGCTGGTTGGGTTCAACTGAGTTTTATCG
ATGATTTTTATTGCAACCTCTCTGCCTGTCAGAATGTGGCGAGCCAGTTTGACTTTGGCAAAGTTTCCCT
TGCCAATGGTCTTGAGCAGACGGTAGTTGCCAATGTGTGGCTGCTCATCAGAGCAGGAGGCGATGGAGTT
CCTGCAGCGGGCGCCCAGAGAGCGGCTGGACTGGCTCGTGGCCTTGTCTGAACGGCTGGCCCCCAGCGAC
ACATGATGTTCCCCTGTGCTCCTGTCGCTCCCAGACGGTAACGCAGATCGAGAGGACATTTTGTTATCTC
CTTCGAAGCCTGCTTTTTTGTACAAAGTTGGCATTATAAAAAAGCATTGCTCATCAATTTGTTGCAACGA
ACAGGTCACTATCAGTCAAAATAAAA
